Addgene plasmid #204342: pLVX-hSyn-Galpha-s-IRESWT-Gbetagamma ONE-GO
Purpose: GPCR/G protein BRET biosensor
Depositing lab: Mikel Garcia-Marcos. Depositing organization: Boston University Medical Campus. Publication: Direct interrogation of context-dependent GPCR activity with a universal biosensor platform. Janicot R, Maziarz M, Park JC, Zhao J, Luebbers A, Green E, Philibert CE, Zhang H, Layne MD, Wu JC, Garcia-Marcos M. Cell. 2024 Feb 16:S0092-8674(24)00065-5. doi: 10.1016/j.cell.2024.01.028. PubMed 38412860.
Backbone
  Vector backbone: pLVX-IRES-Hygro
  Vector type: Lentiviral
Growth in bacteria
  Bacterial resistance: Ampicillin, 100 μg/mL
  Growth temperature: 37°C
  Growth strain: NEB Stable
  Copy number: High Copy
Gene/Insert
  Gene/Insert name: hSyn Galpha-s/Gbetagamma ONE-GO (alt name: GNAS/GNB1/GNG2)
  Species: GNAS = H. sapiens (human) ; GNB1/GNG2 = H. sapiens (human)
  Cloning method: Gibson Cloning
Terms and licenses: Academic/Nonprofit Terms; Industry Terms: Not Available to Industry
How to cite: pLVX-hSyn-Galpha-s-IRESWT-Gbetagamma ONE-GO was a gift from Mikel Garcia-Marcos (Addgene plasmid # 204342 ; http://n2t.net/addgene:204342 ; RRID:Addgene_204342)
