[The description below was written by a language model from this plasmid's Addgene catalogue record and pLannotate feature annotations shown in this document.]
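Description:
pLVX-hSyn-Galpha-s-IRESWT-Gbetagamma ONE-GO is an 11.7 kb HIV-1-based lentiviral transfer plasmid built on the pLVX-IRES-Hygro backbone. It carries a single-vector BRET biosensor for reporting GPCR/G protein (Gs) activity. In bacteria it is maintained through a high-copy ColE1/pUC-type origin and selected with ampicillin (AmpR). The viral framework comprises two HIV-1 LTR elements, the Ψ packaging signal with an adjoining gag fragment, the RRE for Rev-dependent nuclear export, the cPPT/CTS and a WPRE downstream of the cargo to boost transcript expression. No hygromycin resistance gene appears in the feature table, so the backbone's IRES-Hygro cassette seems to have been replaced by the biosensor payload, leaving no annotated mammalian selection marker.

Expression is driven by the human synapsin I promoter, which confers neuron-specific transcription of one polycistronic message. The first open reading frame encodes human Gαs (GNAS). An EMCV IRES, "IRESWT" in the plasmid name, then initiates translation of a second cistron. That cistron begins with a Src-derived myristoylation signal fused to a GRK3 fragment and NanoLuc luciferase, forming a membrane-anchored BRET donor. A T2A sequence separates the donor from GNB1. Next come a Venus-type yellow fluorescent protein (annotated as cp173Venus) and GNG2, an arrangement that suggests a Venus-tagged Gβγ acceptor. The record does not annotate what separates GNB1 from the Venus-GNG2 segment. The design implies that receptor-driven release of Gβγ from Gαs lets it bind the GRK3 fragment, bringing acceptor and donor together and raising BRET. The annotation tool matched GNB1 and GNG2 to bovine entries, whereas the catalogue lists them as human. The construct is suited to lentiviral delivery for measuring GPCR activity in neurons.
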