Features (pLannotate 1.2.2; 29 found; start..end, strand, type, name):
     74..174     +  CDS            Rev (fragment): human immunodeficiency virus 1 (HIV-1) Rev protein; rev; enhances nuclear export of unspliced and incompletely spliced viral mRNAs
    189..304     +  misc_feature   cPPT/CTS: central polypurine tract and central termination sequence of HIV-1 (lacking the first T)
    346..793     +  promoter       hSyn promoter: human synapsin I promoter; confers neuron-specific expression (Kügler et al., 2003)
    800..819     -  misc_feature   MCS (fragment): pBluescript multiple cloning site
    826..1965    +  CDS            GNAS: GNAS2_HUMAN - Also known as GNAS1, GSP. Experimental evidence at protein level: Swiss-Prot protein existence level 1. Guanine nucleotide-binding proteins (G proteins) function as transducers in numerous signaling pathways controlled by G protein- coupled receptors (GPCRs) (PubMed:17110384). Signaling involves the activation of adenylyl cyclases, resulting in increased levels of the signaling molecule cAMP (PubMed:26206488, PubMed:8702665). GNAS functions downstream of several GPCRs, including beta-adrenergic receptors (PubMed:21488135). Stimulates the Ras signaling pathway via RAPGEF2 (PubMed:
   2090..2552    +  misc_feature   IRES: internal ribosome entry site (IRES) of the encephalomyocarditis virus (EMCV)
   2554..2574    +  CDS            myr: N-myristoylation signal from Src kinase (Pellman et al., 1985; Kaplan et al., 1988)
   2587..3168    +  CDS            GRK3 (fragment): ARBK2_HUMAN - Also known as ADRBK2, BARK2. Experimental evidence at protein level: Swiss-Prot protein existence level 1. Specifically phosphorylates the agonist-occupied form of the beta-adrenergic and closely related receptors. From Homo sapiens (Human).
   3181..3693    +  CDS            Nluc: NanoLuc® luciferase human codon-optimized
   3712..3755    +  CDS            T2A (fragment): 2A peptide from Thosea asigna virus capsid protein Eukaryotic ribosomes fail to insert a peptide bond between the Gly and Pro residues, yielding separate polypeptides.
   3757..4776    +  CDS            GNB1 (sequence partly withheld): GBB1_BOVIN - Experimental evidence at protein level: Swiss-Prot protein existence level 1. Guanine nucleotide-binding proteins (G proteins) are involved as a modulator or transducer in various transmembrane signaling systems. The beta and gamma chains are required for the GTPase activity, for replacement of GDP by GTP, and for G protein-effector interaction. From Bos taurus (Bovine).
   4837..5571    +  CDS            cp173Venus: circularly permuted form of the Venus yellow fluorescent protein (Nagai et al., 2004) efficient FRET acceptor for CFP
   5587..5799    +  CDS            GNG2 (sequence withheld): GBG2_BOVIN - Experimental evidence at protein level: Swiss-Prot protein existence level 1. Guanine nucleotide-binding proteins (G proteins) are involved as a modulator or transducer in various transmembrane signaling systems. The beta and gamma chains are required for the GTPase activity, for replacement of GDP by GTP, and for G protein-effector interaction. From Bos taurus (Bovine).
   5816..6404    +  misc_feature   WPRE: woodchuck hepatitis virus posttranscriptional regulatory element
   6421..6939    +  CDS            nef (fragment): NEF_HV1BR - Experimental evidence at protein level: Swiss-Prot protein existence level 1. Extracellular Nef protein targets CD4(+) T-lymphocytes for apoptosis by interacting with CXCR4 surface receptors (PubMed:14990729). From Human immunodeficiency virus type 1 group M subtype B (isolate BRU/LAI) (HIV-1).
   6987..7244    +  LTR            5' LTR (truncated): truncated 5' long terminal repeat (LTR) from HIV-1
   7394..7416    -  protein_bind   lac operator (fragment): The lac repressor binds to the lac operator to inhibit transcription in E. coli. This inhibition can be relieved by adding lactose or isopropyl-β-D-thiogalactopyranoside (IPTG). lac repressor encoded by lacI
   7420..7450    -  promoter       lac promoter: promoter for the E. coli lac operon
   7465..7486    -  protein_bind   CAP binding site: CAP binding activates transcription in the presence of cAMP. E. coli catabolite activator protein
   7499..7591    -  CDS            lacI (fragment): lac repressor; lacI; The lac repressor binds to the lac operator to inhibit transcription in E. coli. This inhibition can be relieved by adding lactose or isopropyl-β-D-thiogalactopyranoside (IPTG).
   7774..8362    -  rep_origin     ori: high-copy-number ColE1/pMB1/pBR322/pUC origin of replication
   8533..9393    -  CDS            AmpR: β-lactamase; bla; confers resistance to ampicillin, carbenicillin, and related antibiotics
   9394..9498    -  promoter       AmpR promoter: bla
   9546..9680    +  polyA_signal   SV40 poly(A) signal: SV40 polyadenylation signal
   9847..10176   +  CDS            nef (fragment): NEF_HV1BR - Experimental evidence at protein level: Swiss-Prot protein existence level 1. Extracellular Nef protein targets CD4(+) T-lymphocytes for apoptosis by interacting with CXCR4 surface receptors (PubMed:14990729). From Human immunodeficiency virus type 1 group M subtype B (isolate BRU/LAI) (HIV-1).
  10224..10481   +  LTR            5' LTR (truncated): truncated 5' long terminal repeat (LTR) from HIV-1
  10528..10653   +  misc_feature   HIV-1 Ψ: packaging signal of human immunodeficiency virus type 1
  10637..10975   +  CDS            HIV-1 gag (fragment): gag protein from human immunodeficiency virus 1; gag
  11150..11383   +  misc_feature   RRE: The Rev response element (RRE) of HIV-1 allows for Rev-dependent mRNA export from the nucleus to the cytoplasm.
>Addgene plasmid #204342 | pLVX-hSyn-Galpha-s-IRESWT-Gbetagamma ONE-GO | addgene full sequence | sequence record 405587 | Addgene NGS Result
TTTAAGAATAGTTTTTGCTGTACTTTCTATAGTGAATAGAGTTAGGCAGGGATATTCACCATTATCGTTT
CAGACCCACCTCCCAACCCCGAGGGGACCCGACAGGCCCGAAGGAATAGAAGAAGAAGGTGGAGAGAGAG
ACAGAGACAGATCCATTCGATTAGTGAACGGATCTCGACGGTATCGCCTTTAAAAGAAAAGGGGGGATTG
GGGGGTACAGTGCAGGGGAAAGAATAGTAGACATAATAGCAACAGACATACAAACTAAAGAATTACAAAA
ACAAATTACAAAAATTCAAAATTTTCGGGTTTATTACAGGGACAGCAGAGATCCAGTTTATCGATAGTGC
AAGTGGGTTTTAGGACCAGGATGAGGCGGGGTGGGGGTGCCTACCTGACGACCGACCCCGACCCACTGGA
CAAGCACCCAACCCCCATTCCCCAAATTGCGCATCCCCTATCAGAGAGGGGGAGGGGAAACAGGATGCGG
CGAGGCGCGTGCGCACTGCCAGCTTCAGCACCGCGGACAGTGCCTTCGCCCCCGCCTGGCGGCGCGCGCC
ACCGCCGCCTCAGCACTGAAGGCGCGCTGACGTCACTCGCCGGTCCCCCGCAAACTCCCCTTCCCGGCCA
CCTTGGTCGCGTCCGCGCCGCCGCCGGCCCAGCCGGACCGCACCACGCGAGGCGCGAGATAGGGGGGCAC
GGGCGCGACCATCTGCGCTGCGGCGCCGGCGACTCAGCGCTGCCTCAGTCTGCGGTGGGCAGCGGAGGAG
TCGTGTCGTGCCTGAGAGCGCAGCTCGAGACTAGTTCTAGAGCGGCCGCGGATCCATGGGCTGCCTCGGG
AACAGTAAGACCGAGGACCAGCGCAACGAGGAGAAGGCGCAGCGTGAGGCCAACAAAAAGATCGAGAAGC
AGCTGCAGAAGGACAAGCAGGTCTACCGGGCCACGCACCGCCTGCTGCTGCTGGGTGCTGGAGAATCTGG
TAAAAGCACCATTGTGAAGCAGATGAGGATCCTGCATGTTAATGGGTTTAATGGAGACAGTGAGAAGGCA
ACCAAAGTGCAGGACATCAAAAACAACCTGAAAGAGGCGATTGAAACCATTGTGGCCGCCATGAGCAACC
TGGTGCCCCCCGTGGAGCTGGCCAACCCCGAGAACCAGTTCAGAGTGGACTACATTCTGAGTGTGATGAA
CGTGCCTGACTTTGACTTCCCTCCCGAATTCTATGAGCATGCCAAGGCTCTGTGGGAGGATGAAGGAGTG
CGTGCCTGCTACGAACGCTCCAACGAGTACCAGCTGATTGACTGTGCCCAGTACTTCCTGGACAAGATCG
ACGTGATCAAGCAGGCTGACTATGTGCCGAGCGATCAGGACCTGCTTCGCTGCCGTGTCCTGACTTCTGG
AATCTTTGAGACCAAGTTCCAGGTGGACAAAGTCAACTTCCACATGTTTGACGTGGGTGGCCAGCGCGAT
GAACGCCGCAAGTGGATCCAGTGCTTCAACGATGTGACTGCCATCATCTTCGTGGTGGCCAGCAGCAGCT
ACAACATGGTCATCCGGGAGGACAACCAGACCAACCGCCTGCAGGAGGCTCTGAACCTCTTCAAGAGCAT
CTGGAACAACAGATGGCTGCGCACCATCTCTGTGATCCTGTTCCTCAACAAGCAAGATCTGCTCGCTGAG
AAAGTCCTTGCTGGGAAATCGAAGATTGAGGACTACTTTCCAGAATTTGCTCGCTACACTACTCCTGAGG
ATGCTACTCCCGAGCCCGGAGAGGACCCACGCGTGACCCGGGCCAAGTACTTCATTCGAGATGAGTTTCT
GAGGATCAGCACTGCCAGTGGAGATGGGCGTCACTACTGCTACCCTCATTTCACCTGCGCTGTGGACACT
GAGAACATCCGCCGTGTGTTCAACGACTGCCGTGACATCATTCAGCGCATGCACCTTCGTCAGTACGAGC
TGCTATAAGCGGCCGCCGCCCCTCTCCCTCCCCCCCCCCTAACGTTACTGGCCGAAGCCGCTTGGAATAA
GGCCGGTGTGCGTTTGTCTATATGTTATTTTCCACCATATTGCCGTCTTTTGGCAATGTGAGGGCCCGGA
AACCTGGCCCTGTCTTCTTGACGAGCATTCCTAGGGGTCTTTCCCCTCTCGCCAAAGGAATGCAAGGTCT
GTTGAATGTCGTGAAGGAAGCAGTTCCTCTGGAAGCTTCTTGAAGACAAACAACGTCTGTAGCGACCCTT
TGCAGGCAGCGGAACCCCCCACCTGGCGACAGGTGCCTCTGCGGCCAAAAGCCACGTGTATAAGATACAC
CTGCAAAGGCGGCACAACCCCAGTGCCACGTTGTGAGTTGGATAGTTGTGGAAAGAGTCAAATGGCTCTC
CTCAAGCGTATTCAACAAGGGGCTGAAGGATGCCCAGAAGGTACCCCATTGTATGGGATCTGATCTGGGG
CCTCGGTGCACATGCTTTACATGTGTTTAGTCGAGGTTAAAAAAACGTCTAGGCCCCCCGAACCACGGGG
ACGTGGTTTTCCTTTGAAAAACACGATGATAATATGGGGAGTAGCAAGAGCAAGACGTCGAATTCCGGAA
TCAAGCTTCTTGATTGCGACCAAGAACTCTACAAGAACTTCCCTCTGGTGATCTCTGAGCGCTGGCAGCA
GGAAGTGGCGGAAACAGTTTATGAAGCAGTAAATGCAGACACGGATAAAATCGAGGCCAGGAAGAGAGCT
AAAAATAAGCAGCTTGGCCACGAAGAAGATTACGCCCTGGGAAGAGACTGCATCGTGCACGGGTACATGC
TGAAGCTGGGGAACCCTTTCCTGACCCAGTGGCAGCGCCGCTATTTTTACCTCTTTCCGAACAGACTTGA
GTGGAGAGGAGAAGGCGAGTCGCGACAAAGTTTACTGACAATGGAACAGATTGTGTCCGTGGAAGAAACT
CAGATTAAAGACAAAAAGTGCATTTTGTTGAGAATAAAAGGAGGGAAGCAGTTCGTTTTGCAGTGTGAGA
GTGACCCAGAGTTTGTGCAGTGGAAGAAAGAGCTGACGGAGACATTCATGGAGGCCCAGCGGCTGCTACG
GCGAGCCCCCAAGTTCCTCAACAAATCCCGCTCAGCCGTCGTGGAACTCTCAAAGCCTCCCCTCTGCCAT
AGGAACAGCAACGGCCTCGGAGGTGGATCCATGGTCTTCACACTCGAAGATTTCGTTGGGGACTGGCGAC
AGACAGCCGGCTACAACCTGGACCAAGTCCTTGAACAGGGAGGTGTGTCCAGTTTGTTTCAGAATCTCGG
GGTGTCCGTAACTCCGATCCAAAGGATTGTCCTGAGCGGTGAAAATGGGCTGAAGATCGACATCCATGTC
ATCATCCCGTATGAAGGTCTGAGCGGCGACCAAATGGGCCAGATCGAAAAAATTTTTAAGGTGGTGTACC
CTGTGGATGATCATCACTTTAAGGTGATCCTGCACTATGGCACACTGGTAATCGACGGGGTTACGCCGAA
CATGATCGACTATTTCGGACGGCCGTATGAAGGCATCGCCGTGTTCGACGGCAAAAAGATCACTGTAACA
GGGACCCTGTGGAACGGCAACAAAATTATCGACGAGCGCCTGATCAACCCCGACGGCTCCCTGCTGTTCC
GAGTAACCATCAACGGAGTGACCGGCTGGCGGCTGTGCGAACGCATTCTGGCGGGATCAGGAGAAGGTAG
AGGAAGTCTACTAACATGCGGGGACGTGGAGGAAAATCCCGGCCCAATGGGG
[1014 nt withheld, positions 3763-4776]
GAGGGCAGAGGAAGTCTTCTAACATGCGGTGACGTGGAGGAGAATCCCGGCCCTACCGGTATGGACGGCG
GCGTGCAGCTCGCCGACCACTACCAGCAGAACACCCCCATCGGCGACGGCCCCGTGCTGCTGCCCGACAA
CCACTACCTGAGCTACCAGTCCGCCCTGAGCAAAGACCCCAACGAGAAGCGCGATCACATGGTCCTGCTG
GAGTTCGTGACCGCCGCCGGGATCACTCTCGGCATGGACGAGCTGTACAAGGGTGGCAGCGGTGGCATGG
TGAGCAAGGGCGAGGAGCTGTTCACCGGGGTGGTGCCCATCCTGGTCGAGCTGGACGGCGACGTAAACGG
CCACAAGTTCAGCGTGTCCGGCGAGGGCGAGGGCGATGCCACCTACGGCAAGCTGACCCTGAAGCTGATC
TGCACCACCGGCAAGCTGCCCGTGCCCTGGCCCACCCTCGTGACCACCCTGGGCTACGGCCTGCAGTGCT
TCGCCCGCTACCCCGACCACATGAAGCAGCACGACTTCTTCAAGTCCGCCATGCCCGAAGGCTACGTCCA
GGAGCGCACCATCTTCTTCAAGGACGACGGCAACTACAAGACCCGCGCCGAGGTGAAGTTCGAGGGCGAC
ACCCTGGTGAACCGCATCGAGCTGAAGGGCATCGACTTCAAGGAGGACGGCAACATCCTGGGGCACAAGC
TGGAGTACAACTACAACAGCCACAACGTCTATATCACCGCCGACAAGCAGAAGAACGGCATCAAGGCCAA
CTTCAAGATCCGCCACAACATCGAGTCCGGACTCAGATCT
[213 nt withheld, positions 5587-5799]
TAAACGCGTCTGGAACAATCAACCTCTGGATTACAAAATTTGTGAAAGATTGACTGGTATTCTTAACTAT
GTTGCTCCTTTTACGCTATGTGGATACGCTGCTTTAATGCCTTTGTATCATGCTATTGCTTCCCGTATGG
CTTTCATTTTCTCCTCCTTGTATAAATCCTGGTTGCTGTCTCTTTATGAGGAGTTGTGGCCCGTTGTCAG
GCAACGTGGCGTGGTGTGCACTGTGTTTGCTGACGCAACCCCCACTGGTTGGGGCATTGCCACCACCTGT
CAGCTCCTTTCCGGGACTTTCGCTTTCCCCCTCCCTATTGCCACGGCGGAACTCATCGCCGCCTGCCTTG
CCCGCTGCTGGACAGGGGCTCGGCTGTTGGGCACTGACAATTCCGTGGTGTTGTCGGGGAAGCTGACGTC
CTTTCCATGGCTGCTCGCCTGTGTTGCCACCTGGATTCTGCGCGGGACGTCCTTCTGCTACGTCCCTTCG
GCCCTCAATCCAGCGGACCTTCCTTCCCGCGGCCTGCTGCCGGCTCTGCGGCCTCTTCCGCGTCTTCGCC
TTCGCCCTCAGACGAGTCGGATCTCCCTTTGGGCCGCCTCCCCGCCTGGAATTAATTCTGCAGTCGAGAC
CTAGAAAAACATGGAGCAATCACAAGTAGCAATACAGCAGCTACCAATGCTGATTGTGCCTGGCTAGAAG
CACAAGAGGAGGAGGAGGTGGGTTTTCCAGTCACACCTCAGGTACCTTTAAGACCAATGACTTACAAGGC
AGCTGTAGATCTTAGCCACTTTTTAAAAGAAAAGAGGGGACTGGAAGGGCTAATTCACTCCCAACGAAGA
CAAGATATCCTTGATCTGTGGATCTACCACACACAAGGCTACTTCCCTGATTAGCAGAACTACACACCAG
GGCCAGGGGTCAGATATCCACTGACCTTTGGATGGTGCTACAAGCTAGTACCAGTTGAGCCAGATAAGGT
AGAAGAGGCCAATAAAGGAGAGAACACCAGCTTGTTACACCCTGTGAGCCTGCATGGGATGGATGACCCG
GAGAGAGAAGTGTTAGAGTGGAGGTTTGACAGCCGCCTAGCATTTCATCACGTGGCCCGAGAGCTGCATC
CGGAGTACTTCAAGAACTGCTGATATCGAGCTTGCTACAAGGGACTTTCCGCTGGGGACTTTCCAGGGAG
GCGTGGCCTGGGCGGGACTGGGGAGTGGCGAGCCCTCAGATCCTGCATATAAGCAGCTGCTTTTTGCCTG
TACTGGGTCTCTCTGGTTAGACCAGATCTGAGCCTGGGAGCTCTCTGGCTAACTAGGGAACCCACTGCTT
AAGCCTCAATAAAGCTTGCCTTGAGTGCTTCAAGTAGTGTGTGCCCGTCTGTTGTGTGACTCTGGTAACT
AGAGATCCCTCAGACCCTTTTAGTCAGTGTGGAAAATCTCTAGCAGTAGTAGTTCATGTCATCTTATTAT
TCAGTATTTATAACTTGCAAAGAAATGAATATCAGAGAGTGAGAGGCCTTGACATTGCTAGCGTTTACCG
TCGACCTCTAGCTAGAGCTTGGCGTAATCATGGTCATAGCTGTTTCCTGTGTGAAATTGTTATCCGCTCA
CAATTCCACACAACATACGAGCCGGAAGCATAAAGTGTAAAGCCTGGGGTGCCTAATGAGTGAGCTAACT
CACATTAATTGCGTTGCGCTCACTGCCCGCTTTCCAGTCGGGAAACCTGTCGTGCCAGCTGCATTAATGA
ATCGGCCAACGCGCGGGGAGAGGCGGTTTGCGTATTGGGCGCTCTTCCGCTTCCTCGCTCACTGACTCGC
TGCGCTCGGTCGTTCGGCTGCGGCGAGCGGTATCAGCTCACTCAAAGGCGGTAATACGGTTATCCACAGA
ATCAGGGGATAACGCAGGAAAGAACATGTGAGCAAAAGGCCAGCAAAAGGCCAGGAACCGTAAAAAGGCC
GCGTTGCTGGCGTTTTTCCATAGGCTCCGCCCCCCTGACGAGCATCACAAAAATCGACGCTCAAGTCAGA
GGTGGCGAAACCCGACAGGACTATAAAGATACCAGGCGTTTCCCCCTGGAAGCTCCCTCGTGCGCTCTCC
TGTTCCGACCCTGCCGCTTACCGGATACCTGTCCGCCTTTCTCCCTTCGGGAAGCGTGGCGCTTTCTCAT
AGCTCACGCTGTAGGTATCTCAGTTCGGTGTAGGTCGTTCGCTCCAAGCTGGGCTGTGTGCACGAACCCC
CCGTTCAGCCCGACCGCTGCGCCTTATCCGGTAACTATCGTCTTGAGTCCAACCCGGTAAGACACGACTT
ATCGCCACTGGCAGCAGCCACTGGTAACAGGATTAGCAGAGCGAGGTATGTAGGCGGTGCTACAGAGTTC
TTGAAGTGGTGGCCTAACTACGGCTACACTAGAAGAACAGTATTTGGTATCTGCGCTCTGCTGAAGCCAG
TTACCTTCGGAAAAAGAGTTGGTAGCTCTTGATCCGGCAAACAAACCACCGCTGGTAGCGGTGGTTTTTT
TGTTTGCAAGCAGCAGATTACGCGCAGAAAAAAAGGATCTCAAGAAGATCCTTTGATCTTTTCTACGGGG
TCTGACGCTCAGTGGAACGAAAACTCACGTTAAGGGATTTTGGTCATGAGATTATCAAAAAGGATCTTCA
CCTAGATCCTTTTAAATTAAAAATGAAGTTTTAAATCAATCTAAAGTATATATGAGTAAACTTGGTCTGA
CAGTTACCAATGCTTAATCAGTGAGGCACCTATCTCAGCGATCTGTCTATTTCGTTCATCCATAGTTGCC
TGACTCCCCGTCGTGTAGATAACTACGATACGGGAGGGCTTACCATCTGGCCCCAGTGCTGCAATGATAC
CGCGAGACCCACGCTCACCGGCTCCAGATTTATCAGCAATAAACCAGCCAGCCGGAAGGGCCGAGCGCAG
AAGTGGTCCTGCAACTTTATCCGCCTCCATCCAGTCTATTAATTGTTGCCGGGAAGCTAGAGTAAGTAGT
TCGCCAGTTAATAGTTTGCGCAACGTTGTTGCCATTGCTACAGGCATCGTGGTGTCACGCTCGTCGTTTG
GTATGGCTTCATTCAGCTCCGGTTCCCAACGATCAAGGCGAGTTACATGATCCCCCATGTTGTGCAAAAA
AGCGGTTAGCTCCTTCGGTCCTCCGATCGTTGTCAGAAGTAAGTTGGCCGCAGTGTTATCACTCATGGTT
ATGGCAGCACTGCATAATTCTCTTACTGTCATGCCATCCGTAAGATGCTTTTCTGTGACTGGTGAGTACT
CAACCAAGTCATTCTGAGAATAGTGTATGCGGCGACCGAGTTGCTCTTGCCCGGCGTCAATACGGGATAA
TACCGCGCCACATAGCAGAACTTTAAAAGTGCTCATCATTGGAAAACGTTCTTCGGGGCGAAAACTCTCA
AGGATCTTACCGCTGTTGAGATCCAGTTCGATGTAACCCACTCGTGCACCCAACTGATCTTCAGCATCTT
TTACTTTCACCAGCGTTTCTGGGTGAGCAAAAACAGGAAGGCAAAATGCCGCAAAAAAGGGAATAAGGGC
GACACGGAAATGTTGAATACTCATACTCTTCCTTTTTCAATATTATTGAAGCATTTATCAGGGTTATTGT
CTCATGAGCGGATACATATTTGAATGTATTTAGAAAAATAAACAAATAGGGGTTCCGCGCACATTTCCCC
GAAAAGTGCCACCTGACGTCGACGGATCGGGAGATCAACTTGTTTATTGCAGCTTATAATGGTTACAAAT
AAAGCAATAGCATCACAAATTTCACAAATAAAGCATTTTTTTCACTGCATTCTAGTTGTGGTTTGTCCAA
ACTCATCAATGTATCTTATCATGTCTGGATCAACTGGATAACTCAAGCTAACCAAAATCATCCCAAACTT
CCCACCCCATACCCTATTACCACTGCCAATTACCTGTGGTTTCATTTACTCTAAACCTGTGATTCCTCTG
AATTATTTTCATTTTAAAGAAATTGTATTTGTTAAATATGTACTACAAACTTAGTAGTTGGAAGGGCTAA
TTCACTCCCAAAGAAGACAAGATATCCTTGATCTGTGGATCTACCACACACAAGGCTACTTCCCTGATTA
GCAGAACTACACACCAGGGCCAGGGGTCAGATATCCACTGACCTTTGGATGGTGCTACAAGCTAGTACCA
GTTGAGCCAGATAAGGTAGAAGAGGCCAATAAAGGAGAGAACACCAGCTTGTTACACCCTGTGAGCCTGC
ATGGGATGGATGACCCGGAGAGAGAAGTGTTAGAGTGGAGGTTTGACAGCCGCCTAGCATTTCATCACGT
GGCCCGAGAGCTGCATCCGGAGTACTTCAAGAACTGCTGATATCGAGCTTGCTACAAGGGACTTTCCGCT
GGGGACTTTCCAGGGAGGCGTGGCCTGGGCGGGACTGGGGAGTGGCGAGCCCTCAGATCCTGCATATAAG
CAGCTGCTTTTTGCCTGTACTGGGTCTCTCTGGTTAGACCAGATCTGAGCCTGGGAGCTCTCTGGCTAAC
TAGGGAACCCACTGCTTAAGCCTCAATAAAGCTTGCCTTGAGTGCTTCAAGTAGTGTGTGCCCGTCTGTT
GTGTGACTCTGGTAACTAGAGATCCCTCAGACCCTTTTAGTCAGTGTGGAAAATCTCTAGCAGTGGCGCC
CGAACAGGGACTTGAAAGCGAAAGGGAAACCAGAGGAGCTCTCTCGACGCAGGACTCGGCTTGCTGAAGC
GCGCACGGCAAGAGGCGAGGGGCGGCGACTGGTGAGTACGCCAAAAATTTTGACTAGCGGAGGCTAGAAG
GAGAGAGATGGGTGCGAGAGCGTCAGTATTAAGCGGGGGAGAATTAGATCGCGATGGGAAAAAATTCGGT
TAAGGCCAGGGGGAAAGAAAAAATATAAATTAAAACATATAGTATGGGCAAGCAGGGAGCTAGAACGATT
CGCAGTTAATCCTGGCCTGTTAGAAACATCAGAAGGCTGTAGACAAATACTGGGACAGCTACAACCATCC
CTTCAGACAGGATCAGAAGAACTTAGATCATTATATAATACAGTAGCAACCCTCTATTGTGTGCATCAAA
GGATAGAGATAAAAGACACCAAGGAAGCTTTAGACAAGATAGAGGAAGAGCAAAACAAAAGTAAGACCAC
CGCACAGCAAGCGGCCGGCCGCTGATCTTCAGACCTGGAGGAGGAGATATGAGGGACAATTGGAGAAGTG
AATTATATAAATATAAAGTAGTAAAAATTGAACCATTAGGAGTAGCACCCACCAAGGCAAAGAGAAGAGT
GGTGCAGAGAGAAAAAAGAGCAGTGGGAATAGGAGCTTTGTTCCTTGGGTTCTTGGGAGCAGCAGGAAGC
ACTATGGGCGCAGCGTCAATGACGCTGACGGTACAGGCCAGACAATTATTGTCTGGTATAGTGCAGCAGC
AGAACAATTTGCTGAGGGCTATTGAGGCGCAACAGCATCTGTTGCAACTCACAGTCTGGGGCATCAAGCA
GCTCCAGGCAAGAATCCTGGCTGTGGAAAGATACCTAAAGGATCAACAGCTCCTGGGGATTTGGGGTTGC
TCTGGAAAACTCATTTGCACCACTGCTGTGCCTTGGAATGCTAGTTGGAGTAATAAATCTCTGGAACAGA
TTTGGAATCACACGACCTGGATGGAGTGGGACAGAGAAATTAACAATTACACAAGCTTAATACACTCCTT
AATTGAAGAATCGCAAAACCAGCAAGAAAAGAATGAACAAGAATTATTGGAATTAGATAAATGGGCAAGT
TTGTGGAATTGGTTTAACATAACAAATTGGCTGTGGTATATAAAATTATTCATAATGATAGTAGGAGGCT
TGGTAGG
