>Addgene plasmid #204342 | pLVX-hSyn-Galpha-s-IRESWT-Gbetagamma ONE-GO | depositor partial sequence | sequence record 396734 | pLVX-hSyn-Galpha-s-IRESWT-GRK3ct-Nluc-T2A-Gbeta1-T2A-Ggamma2-V
TTAAGAATAGTTTTTGCTGTACTTTCTATAGTGAATAGAGTTAGGCAGGGATATTCACCATTATCGTTTC
AGACCCACCTCCCAACCCCGAGGGGACCCGACAGGCCCGAAGGAATAGAAGAAGAAGGTGGAGAGAGAGA
CAGAGACAGATCCATTCGATTAGTGAACGGATCTCGACGGTATCGCCTTTAAAAGAAAAGGGGGGATTGG
GGGGTACAGTGCAGGGGAAAGAATAGTAGACATAATAGCAACAGACATACAAACTAAAGAATTACAAAAA
CAAATTACAAAAATTCAAAATTTTCGGGTTTATTACAGGGACAGCAGAGATCCAGTTTATCGATAGTGCA
AGTGGGTTTTAGGACCAGGATGAGGCGGGGTGGGGGTGCCTACCTGACGACCGACCCCGACCCACTGGAC
AAGCACCCAACCCCCATTCCCCAAATTGCGCATCCCCTATCAGAGAGGGGGAGGGGAAACAGGATGCGGC
GAGGCGCGTGCGCACTGCCAGCTTCAGCACCGCGGACAGTGCCTTCGCCCCCGCCTGGCGGCGCGCGCCA
CCGCCGCCTCAGCACTGAAGGCGCGCTGACGTCACTCGCCGGTCCCCCGCAAACTCCCCTTCCCGGCCAC
CTTGGTCGCGTCCGCGCCGCCGCCGGCCCAGCCGGACCGCACCACGCGAGGCGCGAGATAGGGGGGCACG
GGCGCGACCATCTGCGCTGCGGCGCCGGCGACTCAGCGCTGCCTCAGTCTGCGGTGGGCAGCGGAGGAGT
CGTGTCGTGCCTGAGAGCGCAGCTCGAGACTAGTTCTAGAGCGGCCGCGGATCCATGGGCTGCCTCGGGA
ACAGTAAGACCGAGGACCAGCGCAACGAGGAGAAGGCGCAGCGTGAGGCCAACAAAAAGATCGAGAAGCA
GCTGCAGAAGGACAAGCAGGTCTACCGGGCCACGCACCGCCTGCTGCTGCTGGGTGCTGGAGAATCTGGT
AAAAGCACCATTGTGAAGCAGATGAGGATCCTGCATGTTAATGGGTTTAATGGAGACAGTGAGAAGGCAA
CCAAAGTGCAGGACATCAAAAACAACCTGAAAGAGGCGATTGAAACCATTGTGGCCGCCATGAGCAACCT
GGTGCCCCCCGTGGAGCTGGCCAACCCCGAGAACCAGTTCAGAGTGGACTACATTCTGAGTGTGATGAAC
GTGCCTGACTTTGACTTCCCTCCCGAATTCTATGAGCATGCCAAGGCTCTGTGGGAGGATGAAGGAGTGC
GTGCCTGCTACGAACGCTCCAACGAGTACCAGCTGATTGACTGTGCCCAGTACTTCCTGGACAAGATCGA
CGTGATCAAGCAGGCTGACTATGTGCCGAGCGATCAGGACCTGCTTCGCTGCCGTGTCCTGACTTCTGGA
ATCTTTGAGACCAAGTTCCAGGTGGACAAAGTCAACTTCCACATGTTTGACGTGGGTGGCCAGCGCGATG
AACGCCGCAAGTGGATCCAGTGCTTCAACGATGTGACTGCCATCATCTTCGTGGTGGCCAGCAGCAGCTA
CAACATGGTCATCCGGGAGGACAACCAGACCAACCGCCTGCAGGAGGCTCTGAACCTCTTCAAGAGCATC
TGGAACAACAGATGGCTGCGCACCATCTCTGTGATCCTGTTCCTCAACAAGCAAGATCTGCTCGCTGAGA
AAGTCCTTGCTGGGAAATCGAAGATTGAGGACTACTTTCCAGAATTTGCTCGCTACACTACTCCTGAGGA
TGCTACTCCCGAGCCCGGAGAGGACCCACGCGTGACCCGGGCCAAGTACTTCATTCGAGATGAGTTTCTG
AGGATCAGCACTGCCAGTGGAGATGGGCGTCACTACTGCTACCCTCATTTCACCTGCGCTGTGGACACTG
AGAACATCCGCCGTGTGTTCAACGACTGCCGTGACATCATTCAGCGCATGCACCTTCGTCAGTACGAGCT
GCTATAAGCGGCCGCCGCCCCTCTCCCTCCCCCCCCCCTAACGTTACTGGCCGAAGCCGCTTGGAATAAG
GCCGGTGTGCGTTTGTCTATATGTTATTTTCCACCATATTGCCGTCTTTTGGCAATGTGAGGGCCCGGAA
ACCTGGCCCTGTCTTCTTGACGAGCATTCCTAGGGGTCTTTCCCCTCTCGCCAAAGGAATGCAAGGTCTG
TTGAATGTCGTGAAGGAAGCAGTTCCTCTGGAAGCTTCTTGAAGACAAACAACGTCTGTAGCGACCCTTT
GCAGGCAGCGGAACCCCCCACCTGGCGACAGGTGCCTCTGCGGCCAAAAGCCACGTGTATAAGATACACC
TGCAAAGGCGGCACAACCCCAGTGCCACGTTGTGAGTTGGATAGTTGTGGAAAGAGTCAAATGGCTCTCC
TCAAGCGTATTCAACAAGGGGCTGAAGGATGCCCAGAAGGTACCCCATTGTATGGGATCTGATCTGGGGC
CTCGGTGCACATGCTTTACATGTGTTTAGTCGAGGTTAAAAAAACGTCTAGGCCCCCCGAACCACGGGGA
CGTGGTTTTCCTTTGAAAAACACGATGATAATATGGGGAGTAGCAAGAGCAAGACGTCGAATTCCGGAAT
CAAGCTTCTTGATTGCGACCAAGAACTCTACAAGAACTTCCCTCTGGTGATCTCTGAGCGCTGGCAGCAG
GAAGTGGCGGAAACAGTTTATGAAGCAGTAAATGCAGACACGGATAAAATCGAGGCCAGGAAGAGAGCTA
AAAATAAGCAGCTTGGCCACGAAGAAGATTACGCCCTGGGAAGAGACTGCATCGTGCACGGGTACATGCT
GAAGCTGGGGAACCCTTTCCTGACCCAGTGGCAGCGCCGCTATTTTTACCTCTTTCCGAACAGACTTGAG
TGGAGAGGAGAAGGCGAGTCGCGACAAAGTTTACTGACAATGGAACAGATTGTGTCCGTGGAAGAAACTC
AGATTAAAGACAAAAAGTGCATTTTGTTGAGAATAAAAGGAGGGAAGCAGTTCGTTTTGCAGTGTGAGAG
TGACCCAGAGTTTGTGCAGTGGAAGAAAGAGCTGACGGAGACATTCATGGAGGCCCAGCGGCTGCTACGG
CGAGCCCCCAAGTTCCTCAACAAATCCCGCTCAGCCGTCGTGGAACTCTCAAAGCCTCCCCTCTGCCATA
GGAACAGCAACGGCCTCGGAGGTGGATCCATGGTCTTCACACTCGAAGATTTCGTTGGGGACTGGCGACA
GACAGCCGGCTACAACCTGGACCAAGTCCTTGAACAGGGAGGTGTGTCCAGTTTGTTTCAGAATCTCGGG
GTGTCCGTAACTCCGATCCAAAGGATTGTCCTGAGCGGTGAAAATGGGCTGAAGATCGACATCCATGTCA
TCATCCCGTATGAAGGTCTGAGCGGCGACCAAATGGGCCAGATCGAAAAAATTTTTAAGGTGGTGTACCC
TGTGGATGATCATCACTTTAAGGTGATCCTGCACTATGGCACACTGGTAATCGACGGGGTTACGCCGAAC
ATGATCGACTATTTCGGACGGCCGTATGAAGGCATCGCCGTGTTCGACGGCAAAAAGATCACTGTAACAG
GGACCCTGTGGAACGGCAACAAAATTATCGACGAGCGCCTGATCAACCCCGACGGCTCCCTGCTGTTCCG
AGTAACCATCAACGGAGTGACCGGCTGGCGGCTGTGCGAACGCATTCTGGCGGGATCAGGAGAAGGTAGA
GGAAGTCTACTAACATGCGGGGACGTGGAGGAAAATCCCGGCCCAATGGGG
[1014 nt withheld, positions 3762-4775]
GAGGGCAGAGGAAGTCTTCTAACATGCGGTGACGTGGAGGAGAATCCCGGCCCTACCGGTATGGACGGCG
GCGTGCAGCTCGCCGACCACTACCAGCAGAACACCCCCATCGGCGACGGCCCCGTGCTGCTGCCCGACAA
CCACTACCTGAGCTACCAGTCCGCCCTGAGCAAAGACCCCAACGAGAAGCGCGATCACATGGTCCTGCTG
GAGTTCGTGACCGCCGCCGGGATCACTCTCGGCATGGACGAGCTGTACAAGGGTGGCAGCGGTGGCATGG
TGAGCAAGGGCGAGGAGCTGTTCACCGGGGTGGTGCCCATCCTGGTCGAGCTGGACGGCGACGTAAACGG
CCACAAGTTCAGCGTGTCCGGCGAGGGCGAGGGCGATGCCACCTACGGCAAGCTGACCCTGAAGCTGATC
TGCACCACCGGCAAGCTGCCCGTGCCCTGGCCCACCCTCGTGACCACCCTGGGCTACGGCCTGCAGTGCT
TCGCCCGCTACCCCGACCACATGAAGCAGCACGACTTCTTCAAGTCCGCCATGCCCGAAGGCTACGTCCA
GGAGCGCACCATCTTCTTCAAGGACGACGGCAACTACAAGACCCGCGCCGAGGTGAAGTTCGAGGGCGAC
ACCCTGGTGAACCGCATCGAGCTGAAGGGCATCGACTTCAAGGAGGACGGCAACATCCTGGGGCACAAGC
TGGAGTACAACTACAACAGCCACAACGTCTATATCACCGCCGACAAGCAGAAGAACGGCATCAAGGCCAA
CTTCAAGATCCGCCACAACATCGAGTCCGGACTCAGATCT
[213 nt withheld, positions 5586-5798]
TAAACGCGTCTGGAACAATCAACCTCTGGATTACAAAATTTGTGAAAGATTGACTGGTATTCTTAACTAT
GTTGCTCCTTTTACGCTATGTGGATACGCTGCTTTAATGCCTTTGTATCATGCTATTGCTTCCCGTATGG
CTTTCATTTTCTCCTCCTTGTATAAATCCTGGTTGCTGTCTCTTTATGAGGAGTTGTGGCCCGTTGTCAG
GCAACGTGGCGTGGTGTGCACTGTGTTTGCTGACGCAACCCCCACTGGTTGGGGCATTGCCACCACCTGT
CAGCTCCTTTCCGGGACTTTCGCTTTCCCCCTCCCTATTGCCACGGCGGAACTCATCGCCGCCTGCCTTG
CCCGCTGCTGGACAGGGGCTCGGCTGTTGGGCACTGACAATTCCGTGGTGTTGTCGGGGAAGCTGACGTC
CTTTCCATGGCTGCTCGCCTGTGTTGCCACCTGGATTCTGCGCGGGACGTCCTTCTGCTACGTCCCTTCG
GCCCTCAATCCAGCGGACCTTCCTTCCCGCGGCCTGCTGCCGGCTCTGCGGCCTCTTCCGCGTCTTCGCC
TTCGCCCTCAGACGAGTCGGATCTCCCTTTGGGCCGCCTCCCCGC
